Addgene plasmid #127099: TLCV2 sgAAVS1
Purpose: Encodes gRNA for human AAVS1.
Depositing lab: Adam Karpf. Depositing organization: University of Nebraska Medical Center.
Backbone
  Vector backbone: lentiCRISPR v2
  Vector type: Lentiviral
  Selectable markers: Puromycin
Growth in bacteria
  Bacterial resistance: Ampicillin, 100 μg/mL
  Growth temperature: 37°C
  Growth strain: NEB Stable
  Copy number: High Copy
Gene/Insert
  Gene/Insert name: AAVS1 (PPP1R12C AAVS1 Human)
  gRNA/shRNA sequence: GGGGCCACTAGGGACAGGAT
  Species: H. sapiens (human)
  Entrez Gene: PPP1R12C (a.k.a. AAVS1, LENG3, MBS85, p84, p85)
  Promoter: U6
  Cloning method: Restriction Enzyme; 5′ cloning site Esp3I (destroyed during cloning); 3′ cloning site Esp3I (destroyed during cloning)
  Sequencing primers: 5′ unknown
Terms and licenses: Academic/Nonprofit Terms; Industry Terms: Not Available to Industry
How to cite: TLCV2 sgAAVS1 was a gift from Adam Karpf (Addgene plasmid # 127099 ; http://n2t.net/addgene:127099 ; RRID:Addgene_127099)
