[The description below was written by a language model from this plasmid's Addgene catalogue record and pLannotate feature annotations shown in this document.]
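Description:
TLCV2 sgAAVS1 is a third-generation-style, self-inactivating HIV-1 lentiviral transfer plasmid derived from lentiCRISPR v2 that combines a guide RNA against the human AAVS1 locus (within PPP1R12C) with doxycycline-inducible Cas9. In bacteria it is maintained at high copy through a ColE1/pUC-type origin and selected with ampicillin via β-lactamase. The backbone also carries an f1 origin and an SV40/EM7-driven bleomycin/Zeocin resistance cassette located outside the viral genome. The packaged region is defined by a CMV enhancer/promoter fused to a truncated 5' LTR, followed by the Ψ packaging signal, a gag fragment, the RRE and cPPT/CTS, and it ends with a WPRE and a ΔU3 3' LTR, with a bGH polyadenylation signal downstream.

Within the viral cassette, a human U6 RNA polymerase III promoter drives the AAVS1 spacer joined to the Streptococcus pyogenes gRNA scaffold. The spacer was inserted between Esp3I sites that were destroyed during cloning. Immediately downstream, a tight TRE promoter controls S. pyogenes Cas9, with an EGFP coding sequence following it, so that induced cells can presumably be tracked by fluorescence; the feature table does not annotate the linker between the two. A separate EF-1α core promoter constitutively expresses puromycin N-acetyltransferase followed by the reverse tetracycline transactivator rtTA3, which provides both selection of transduced mammalian cells and the activator that switches on the TRE promoter when doxycycline is present. The guide is therefore expressed constitutively, while nuclease activity is drug-gated. The record states only that the plasmid encodes a gRNA for human AAVS1. Because this locus is widely regarded as a safe-harbour site, such guides commonly serve as cutting controls in CRISPR experiments, although that use is not stated here.
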