Features (pLannotate 1.2.2; 36 found; start..end, strand, type, name):
     31..83      -  misc_feature   bom (fragment): basis of mobility region from pBR322
    238..617     +  enhancer       CMV enhancer: human cytomegalovirus immediate early enhancer
    618..817     +  promoter       CMV promoter: human cytomegalovirus (CMV) immediate early promoter
    835..1015    +  LTR            5' LTR (truncated): truncated 5' long terminal repeat (LTR) from HIV-1
   1062..1187    +  misc_feature   HIV-1 Ψ: packaging signal of human immunodeficiency virus type 1
   1171..1534    +  CDS            HIV-1 gag (fragment): gag protein from human immunodeficiency virus 1; gag
   1680..1913    +  misc_feature   RRE: The Rev response element (RRE) of HIV-1 allows for Rev-dependent mRNA export from the nucleus to the cytoplasm.
   2290..2390    +  CDS            Rev (fragment): human immunodeficiency virus 1 (HIV-1) Rev protein; rev; enhances nuclear export of unspliced and incompletely spliced viral mRNAs
   2440..2557    +  misc_feature   cPPT/CTS: central polypurine tract and central termination sequence of HIV-1
   2608..2848    +  promoter       U6 promoter: RNA polymerase III promoter for human U6 snRNA
   2877..2952    +  misc_RNA       gRNA scaffold: guide RNA scaffold for the Streptococcus pyogenes CRISPR/Cas9 system
   2989..3303    +  promoter       tight TRE promoter: Tet-responsive promoter PTight, consisting of seven tet operator sequences followed by the minimal CMV promoter
   3335..7438    +  CDS            Cas9: Cas9 (Csn1) endonuclease from the Streptococcus pyogenes Type II CRISPR/Cas system generates RNA-guided double strand breaks in DNA
   7574..8290    +  CDS            EGFP: the original enhanced GFP (Yang et al., 1996) mammalian codon-optimized
   8301..8512    +  promoter       EF-1α core promoter: core promoter for human elongation factor EF-1α
   8534..9130    +  CDS            PuroR (fragment): puromycin N-acetyltransferase; pac from Streptomyces; confers resistance to puromycin
   9197..9894    +  CDS            rtTA3 (fragment): reverse tetracycline transactivator 3 activates expression from Tet-responsive promoters in the presence of doxycycline
   9824..9934    +  CDS            VP48: 3 tandem repeats of the minimal activation domain of herpes simplex virus VP16 (Cheng et al., 2013)
   9964..10552   +  misc_feature   WPRE: woodchuck hepatitis virus posttranscriptional regulatory element
  10603..10622   +  misc_feature   cPPT/CTS (fragment): central polypurine tract and central termination sequence of HIV-1
  10624..10857   +  LTR            3' LTR (ΔU3): self-inactivating 3' long terminal repeat (LTR) from HIV-1
  10889..11113   +  polyA_signal   bGH poly(A) signal: bovine growth hormone polyadenylation signal
  11117..11138   +  promoter       SV40 promoter (fragment): SV40 enhancer and early promoter
  11159..11587   +  rep_origin     f1 ori (sequence partly withheld): f1 bacteriophage origin of replication; arrow indicates direction of (+) strand synthesis
  11601..11930   +  promoter       SV40 promoter: SV40 enhancer and early promoter
  11978..12025   +  promoter       EM7 promoter: synthetic bacterial promoter&nbsp
  12044..12418   +  CDS            BleoR: antibiotic-binding protein; Sh ble from Streptoalloteichus hindustanus; confers resistance to bleomycin, phleomycin, and Zeocin™
  12428..12553   +  CDS            ble (fragment): BLE_KLEPN - Experimental evidence at protein level: Swiss-Prot protein existence level 1. Binding protein with a strong affinity to the bleomycin family of antibiotics. Binds to CL990; an antimitotic-antibiotic compound. From Klebsiella pneumoniae.
  12548..12669   +  polyA_signal   SV40 poly(A) signal: SV40 polyadenylation signal
  12740..12762   -  protein_bind   lac operator (fragment): The lac repressor binds to the lac operator to inhibit transcription in E. coli. This inhibition can be relieved by adding lactose or isopropyl-β-D-thiogalactopyranoside (IPTG). lac repressor encoded by lacI
  12766..12796   -  promoter       lac promoter: promoter for the E. coli lac operon
  12811..12832   -  protein_bind   CAP binding site: CAP binding activates transcription in the presence of cAMP. E. coli catabolite activator protein
  12845..12937   -  CDS            lacI (fragment): lac repressor; lacI; The lac repressor binds to the lac operator to inhibit transcription in E. coli. This inhibition can be relieved by adding lactose or isopropyl-β-D-thiogalactopyranoside (IPTG).
  13120..13708   -  rep_origin     ori: high-copy-number ColE1/pMB1/pBR322/pUC origin of replication
  13879..14739   -  CDS            AmpR: β-lactamase; bla; confers resistance to ampicillin, carbenicillin, and related antibiotics
  14740..14844   -  promoter       AmpR promoter: bla
>Addgene plasmid #127099 | TLCV2 sgAAVS1 | addgene full sequence | sequence record 246497 | Addgene NGS Result
GTCGACGGATCGGGAGATCTCCCGATCCCCTATGGTGCACTCTCAGTACAATCTGCTCTGATGCCGCATA
GTTAAGCCAGTATCTGCTCCCTGCTTGTGTGTTGGAGGTCGCTGAGTAGTGCGCGAGCAAAATTTAAGCT
ACAACAAGGCAAGGCTTGACCGACAATTGCATGAAGAATCTGCTTAGGGTTAGGCGTTTTGCGCTGCTTC
GCGATGTACGGGCCAGATATACGCGTTGACATTGATTATTGACTAGTTATTAATAGTAATCAATTACGGG
GTCATTAGTTCATAGCCCATATATGGAGTTCCGCGTTACATAACTTACGGTAAATGGCCCGCCTGGCTGA
CCGCCCAACGACCCCCGCCCATTGACGTCAATAATGACGTATGTTCCCATAGTAACGCCAATAGGGACTT
TCCATTGACGTCAATGGGTGGAGTATTTACGGTAAACTGCCCACTTGGCAGTACATCAAGTGTATCATAT
GCCAAGTACGCCCCCTATTGACGTCAATGACGGTAAATGGCCCGCCTGGCATTATGCCCAGTACATGACC
TTATGGGACTTTCCTACTTGGCAGTACATCTACGTATTAGTCATCGCTATTACCATGGTGATGCGGTTTT
GGCAGTACATCAATGGGCGTGGATAGCGGTTTGACTCACGGGGATTTCCAAGTCTCCACCCCATTGACGT
CAATGGGAGTTTGTTTTGGCACCAAAATCAACGGGACTTTCCAAAATGTCGTAACAACTCCGCCCCATTG
ACGCAAATGGGCGGTAGGCGTGTACGGTGGGAGGTCTATATAAGCAGCGCGTTTTGCCTGTACTGGGTCT
CTCTGGTTAGACCAGATCTGAGCCTGGGAGCTCTCTGGCTAACTAGGGAACCCACTGCTTAAGCCTCAAT
AAAGCTTGCCTTGAGTGCTTCAAGTAGTGTGTGCCCGTCTGTTGTGTGACTCTGGTAACTAGAGATCCCT
CAGACCCTTTTAGTCAGTGTGGAAAATCTCTAGCAGTGGCGCCCGAACAGGGACTTGAAAGCGAAAGGGA
AACCAGAGGAGCTCTCTCGACGCAGGACTCGGCTTGCTGAAGCGCGCACGGCAAGAGGCGAGGGGCGGCG
ACTGGTGAGTACGCCAAAAATTTTGACTAGCGGAGGCTAGAAGGAGAGAGATGGGTGCGAGAGCGTCAGT
ATTAAGCGGGGGAGAATTAGATCGCGATGGGAAAAAATTCGGTTAAGGCCAGGGGGAAAGAAAAAATATA
AATTAAAACATATAGTATGGGCAAGCAGGGAGCTAGAACGATTCGCAGTTAATCCTGGCCTGTTAGAAAC
ATCAGAAGGCTGTAGACAAATACTGGGACAGCTACAACCATCCCTTCAGACAGGATCAGAAGAACTTAGA
TCATTATATAATACAGTAGCAACCCTCTATTGTGTGCATCAAAGGATAGAGATAAAAGACACCAAGGAAG
CTTTAGACAAGATAGAGGAAGAGCAAAACAAAAGTAAGACCACCGCACAGCAAGCGGCCGCTGATCTTCA
GACCTGGAGGAGGAGATATGAGGGACAATTGGAGAAGTGAATTATATAAATATAAAGTAGTAAAAATTGA
ACCATTAGGAGTAGCACCCACCAAGGCAAAGAGAAGAGTGGTGCAGAGAGAAAAAAGAGCAGTGGGAATA
GGAGCTTTGTTCCTTGGGTTCTTGGGAGCAGCAGGAAGCACTATGGGCGCAGCGTCAATGACGCTGACGG
TACAGGCCAGACAATTATTGTCTGGTATAGTGCAGCAGCAGAACAATTTGCTGAGGGCTATTGAGGCGCA
ACAGCATCTGTTGCAACTCACAGTCTGGGGCATCAAGCAGCTCCAGGCAAGAATCCTGGCTGTGGAAAGA
TACCTAAAGGATCAACAGCTCCTGGGGATTTGGGGTTGCTCTGGAAAACTCATTTGCACCACTGCTGTGC
CTTGGAATGCTAGTTGGAGTAATAAATCTCTGGAACAGATTTGGAATCACACGACCTGGATGGAGTGGGA
CAGAGAAATTAACAATTACACAAGCTTAATACACTCCTTAATTGAAGAATCGCAAAACCAGCAAGAAAAG
AATGAACAAGAATTATTGGAATTAGATAAATGGGCAAGTTTGTGGAATTGGTTTAACATAACAAATTGGC
TGTGGTATATAAAATTATTCATAATGATAGTAGGAGGCTTGGTAGGTTTAAGAATAGTTTTTGCTGTACT
TTCTATAGTGAATAGAGTTAGGCAGGGATATTCACCATTATCGTTTCAGACCCACCTCCCAACCCCGAGG
GGACCCGACAGGCCCGAAGGAATAGAAGAAGAAGGTGGAGAGAGAGACAGAGACAGATCCATTCGATTAG
TGAACGGATCGGCACTGCGTGCGCCAATTCTGCAGACAAATGGCAGTATTCATCCACAATTTTAAAAGAA
AAGGGGGGATTGGGGGGTACAGTGCAGGGGAAAGAATAGTAGACATAATAGCAACAGACATACAAACTAA
AGAATTACAAAAACAAATTACAAAAATTCAAAATTTTCGGGTTTATTACAGGGACAGCAGAGATCCAGTT
TGGTTAATTAAGGTACCGAGGGCCTATTTCCCATGATTCCTTCATATTTGCATATACGATACAAGGCTGT
TAGAGAGATAATTAGAATTAATTTGACTGTAAACACAAAGATATTAGTACAAAATACGTGACGTAGAAAG
TAATAATTTCTTGGGTAGTTTGCAGTTTTAAAATTATGTTTTAAAATGGACTATCATATGCTTACCGTAA
CTTGAAAGTATTTCGATTTCTTGGCTTTATATATCTTGTGGAAAGGACGAAACACCGGGGCCACTAGGGA
CAGGATGTTTTAGAGCTAGAAATAGCAAGTTAAAATAAGGCTAGTCCGTTATCAACTTGAAAAAGTGGCA
CCGAGTCGGTGCTTTTTTGAATTCACTTTGGCCGCGAATCGATATGTCGAGTTTACTCCCTATCAGTGAT
AGAGAACGTATGTCGAGTTTACTCCCTATCAGTGATAGAGAACGATGTCGAGTTTACTCCCTATCAGTGA
TAGAGAACGTATGTCGAGTTTACTCCCTATCAGTGATAGAGAACGTATGTCGAGTTTACTCCCTATCAGT
GATAGAGAACGTATGTCGAGTTTATCCCTATCAGTGATAGAGAACGTATGTCGAGTTTACTCCCTATCAG
TGATAGAGAACGTATGTCGAGGTAGGCGTGTACGGTGGGAGGCCTATATAAGCAGAGCTCGTTTAGTGAA
CCGTCAGATCGCCTGGAGAATACCGGTTCTAGAGCGCTGCCACCATGGACAAGAAGTACAGCATCGGCCT
GGACATCGGCACCAACTCTGTGGGCTGGGCCGTGATCACCGACGAGTACAAGGTGCCCAGCAAGAAATTC
AAGGTGCTGGGCAACACCGACCGGCACAGCATCAAGAAGAACCTGATCGGAGCCCTGCTGTTCGACAGCG
GCGAAACAGCCGAGGCCACCCGGCTGAAGAGAACCGCCAGAAGAAGATACACCAGACGGAAGAACCGGAT
CTGCTATCTGCAAGAGATCTTCAGCAACGAGATGGCCAAGGTGGACGACAGCTTCTTCCACAGACTGGAA
GAGTCCTTCCTGGTGGAAGAGGATAAGAAGCACGAGCGGCACCCCATCTTCGGCAACATCGTGGACGAGG
TGGCCTACCACGAGAAGTACCCCACCATCTACCACCTGAGAAAGAAACTGGTGGACAGCACCGACAAGGC
CGACCTGCGGCTGATCTATCTGGCCCTGGCCCACATGATCAAGTTCCGGGGCCACTTCCTGATCGAGGGC
GACCTGAACCCCGACAACAGCGACGTGGACAAGCTGTTCATCCAGCTGGTGCAGACCTACAACCAGCTGT
TCGAGGAAAACCCCATCAACGCCAGCGGCGTGGACGCCAAGGCCATCCTGTCTGCCAGACTGAGCAAGAG
CAGACGGCTGGAAAATCTGATCGCCCAGCTGCCCGGCGAGAAGAAGAATGGCCTGTTCGGAAACCTGATT
GCCCTGAGCCTGGGCCTGACCCCCAACTTCAAGAGCAACTTCGACCTGGCCGAGGATGCCAAACTGCAGC
TGAGCAAGGACACCTACGACGACGACCTGGACAACCTGCTGGCCCAGATCGGCGACCAGTACGCCGACCT
GTTTCTGGCCGCCAAGAACCTGTCCGACGCCATCCTGCTGAGCGACATCCTGAGAGTGAACACCGAGATC
ACCAAGGCCCCCCTGAGCGCCTCTATGATCAAGAGATACGACGAGCACCACCAGGACCTGACCCTGCTGA
AAGCTCTCGTGCGGCAGCAGCTGCCTGAGAAGTACAAAGAGATTTTCTTCGACCAGAGCAAGAACGGCTA
CGCCGGCTACATTGACGGCGGAGCCAGCCAGGAAGAGTTCTACAAGTTCATCAAGCCCATCCTGGAAAAG
ATGGACGGCACCGAGGAACTGCTCGTGAAGCTGAACAGAGAGGACCTGCTGCGGAAGCAGCGGACCTTCG
ACAACGGCAGCATCCCCCACCAGATCCACCTGGGAGAGCTGCACGCCATTCTGCGGCGGCAGGAAGATTT
TTACCCATTCCTGAAGGACAACCGGGAAAAGATCGAGAAGATCCTGACCTTCCGCATCCCCTACTACGTG
GGCCCTCTGGCCAGGGGAAACAGCAGATTCGCCTGGATGACCAGAAAGAGCGAGGAAACCATCACCCCCT
GGAACTTCGAGGAAGTGGTGGACAAGGGCGCTTCCGCCCAGAGCTTCATCGAGCGGATGACCAACTTCGA
TAAGAACCTGCCCAACGAGAAGGTGCTGCCCAAGCACAGCCTGCTGTACGAGTACTTCACCGTGTATAAC
GAGCTGACCAAAGTGAAATACGTGACCGAGGGAATGAGAAAGCCCGCCTTCCTGAGCGGCGAGCAGAAAA
AGGCCATCGTGGACCTGCTGTTCAAGACCAACCGGAAAGTGACCGTGAAGCAGCTGAAAGAGGACTACTT
CAAGAAAATCGAGTGCTTCGACTCCGTGGAAATCTCCGGCGTGGAAGATCGGTTCAACGCCTCCCTGGGC
ACATACCACGATCTGCTGAAAATTATCAAGGACAAGGACTTCCTGGACAATGAGGAAAACGAGGACATTC
TGGAAGATATCGTGCTGACCCTGACACTGTTTGAGGACAGAGAGATGATCGAGGAACGGCTGAAAACCTA
TGCCCACCTGTTCGACGACAAAGTGATGAAGCAGCTGAAGCGGCGGAGATACACCGGCTGGGGCAGGCTG
AGCCGGAAGCTGATCAACGGCATCCGGGACAAGCAGTCCGGCAAGACAATCCTGGATTTCCTGAAGTCCG
ACGGCTTCGCCAACAGAAACTTCATGCAGCTGATCCACGACGACAGCCTGACCTTTAAAGAGGACATCCA
GAAAGCCCAGGTGTCCGGCCAGGGCGATAGCCTGCACGAGCACATTGCCAATCTGGCCGGCAGCCCCGCC
ATTAAGAAGGGCATCCTGCAGACAGTGAAGGTGGTGGACGAGCTCGTGAAAGTGATGGGCCGGCACAAGC
CCGAGAACATCGTGATCGAAATGGCCAGAGAGAACCAGACCACCCAGAAGGGACAGAAGAACAGCCGCGA
GAGAATGAAGCGGATCGAAGAGGGCATCAAAGAGCTGGGCAGCCAGATCCTGAAAGAACACCCCGTGGAA
AACACCCAGCTGCAGAACGAGAAGCTGTACCTGTACTACCTGCAGAATGGGCGGGATATGTACGTGGACC
AGGAACTGGACATCAACCGGCTGTCCGACTACGATGTGGACCATATCGTGCCTCAGAGCTTTCTGAAGGA
CGACTCCATCGACAACAAGGTGCTGACCAGAAGCGACAAGAACCGGGGCAAGAGCGACAACGTGCCCTCC
GAAGAGGTCGTGAAGAAGATGAAGAACTACTGGCGGCAGCTGCTGAACGCCAAGCTGATTACCCAGAGAA
AGTTCGACAATCTGACCAAGGCCGAGAGAGGCGGCCTGAGCGAACTGGATAAGGCCGGCTTCATCAAGAG
ACAGCTGGTGGAAACCCGGCAGATCACAAAGCACGTGGCACAGATCCTGGACTCCCGGATGAACACTAAG
TACGACGAGAATGACAAGCTGATCCGGGAAGTGAAAGTGATCACCCTGAAGTCCAAGCTGGTGTCCGATT
TCCGGAAGGATTTCCAGTTTTACAAAGTGCGCGAGATCAACAACTACCACCACGCCCACGACGCCTACCT
GAACGCCGTCGTGGGAACCGCCCTGATCAAAAAGTACCCTAAGCTGGAAAGCGAGTTCGTGTACGGCGAC
TACAAGGTGTACGACGTGCGGAAGATGATCGCCAAGAGCGAGCAGGAAATCGGCAAGGCTACCGCCAAGT
ACTTCTTCTACAGCAACATCATGAACTTTTTCAAGACCGAGATTACCCTGGCCAACGGCGAGATCCGGAA
GCGGCCTCTGATCGAGACAAACGGCGAAACCGGGGAGATCGTGTGGGATAAGGGCCGGGATTTTGCCACC
GTGCGGAAAGTGCTGAGCATGCCCCAAGTGAATATCGTGAAAAAGACCGAGGTGCAGACAGGCGGCTTCA
GCAAAGAGTCTATCCTGCCCAAGAGGAACAGCGATAAGCTGATCGCCAGAAAGAAGGACTGGGACCCTAA
GAAGTACGGCGGCTTCGACAGCCCCACCGTGGCCTATTCTGTGCTGGTGGTGGCCAAAGTGGAAAAGGGC
AAGTCCAAGAAACTGAAGAGTGTGAAAGAGCTGCTGGGGATCACCATCATGGAAAGAAGCAGCTTCGAGA
AGAATCCCATCGACTTTCTGGAAGCCAAGGGCTACAAAGAAGTGAAAAAGGACCTGATCATCAAGCTGCC
TAAGTACTCCCTGTTCGAGCTGGAAAACGGCCGGAAGAGAATGCTGGCCTCTGCCGGCGAACTGCAGAAG
GGAAACGAACTGGCCCTGCCCTCCAAATATGTGAACTTCCTGTACCTGGCCAGCCACTATGAGAAGCTGA
AGGGCTCCCCCGAGGATAATGAGCAGAAACAGCTGTTTGTGGAACAGCACAAGCACTACCTGGACGAGAT
CATCGAGCAGATCAGCGAGTTCTCCAAGAGAGTGATCCTGGCCGACGCTAATCTGGACAAAGTGCTGTCC
GCCTACAACAAGCACCGGGATAAGCCCATCAGAGAGCAGGCCGAGAATATCATCCACCTGTTTACCCTGA
CCAATCTGGGAGCCCCTGCCGCCTTCAAGTACTTTGACACCACCATCGACCGGAAGAGGTACACCAGCAC
CAAAGAGGTGCTGGACGCCACCCTGATCCACCAGAGCATCACCGGCCTGTACGAGACACGGATCGACCTG
TCTCAGCTGGGAGGCGACAAGCGACCTGCCGCCACAAAGAAGGCTGGACAGGCTAAGAAGAAGAAAGATT
ACAAAGACGATGACGATAAGGGATCCGGAGAGGGCAGAGGAAGTCTGCTAACATGCGGTGACGTCGAGGA
GAATCCTGGCCCAGTGAGCAAGGGCGAGGAGCTGTTCACCGGGGTGGTGCCCATCCTGGTCGAGCTGGAC
GGCGACGTAAACGGCCACAAGTTCAGCGTGTCCGGCGAGGGCGAGGGCGATGCCACCTACGGCAAGCTGA
CCCTGAAGTTCATCTGCACCACCGGCAAGCTGCCCGTGCCCTGGCCCACCCTCGTGACCACCCTGACCTA
CGGCGTGCAGTGCTTCAGCCGCTACCCCGACCACATGAAGCAGCACGACTTCTTCAAGTCCGCCATGCCC
GAAGGCTACGTCCAGGAGCGCACCATCTTCTTCAAGGACGACGGCAACTACAAGACCCGCGCCGAGGTGA
AGTTCGAGGGCGACACCCTGGTGAACCGCATCGAGCTGAAGGGCATCGACTTCAAGGAGGACGGCAACAT
CCTGGGGCACAAGCTGGAGTACAACTACAACAGCCACAACGTCTATATCATGGCCGACAAGCAGAAGAAC
GGCATCAAGGTGAACTTCAAGATCCGCCACAACATCGAGGACGGCAGCGTGCAGCTCGCCGACCACTACC
AGCAGAACACCCCCATCGGCGACGGCCCCGTGCTGCTGCCCGACAACCACTACCTGAGCACCCAGTCCGC
CCTGAGCAAAGACCCCAACGAGAAGCGCGATCACATGGTCCTGCTGGAGTTCGTGACCGCCGCCGGGATC
ACTCTCGGCATGGACGAGCTGTACAAGTAAGCTAGCATCCGGGCAGAGCGCACATCGCCCACAGTCCCCG
AGAAGTTGGGGGGAGGGGTCGGCAATTGATCCGGTGCCTAGAGAAGGTGGCGCGGGGTAAACTGGGAAAG
TGATGTCGTGTACTGGCTCCGCCTTTTTCCCGAGGGTGGGGGAGAACCGTATATAAGTGCAGTAGTCGCC
GTGAACGTTCTTTTTCGCAACGGGTTTGCCGCCAGAACACAGACTGCGATCGCAATGTACAGTATGACCG
AGTACAAGCCCACGGTGCGCCTCGCCACCCGCGACGACGTCCCCAGGGCCGTACGCACCCTCGCCGCCGC
GTTCGCCGACTACCCCGCCACGCGCCACACCGTCGATCCGGACCGCCACATCGAGCGGGTCACCGAGCTG
CAAGAACTCTTCCTCACGCGCGTCGGGCTCGACATCGGCAAGGTGTGGGTCGCGGACGACGGCGCCGCGG
TGGCGGTCTGGACCACGCCGGAGAGCGTCGAAGCGGGGGCGGTGTTCGCCGAGATCGGCCCGCGCATGGC
CGAGTTGAGCGGTTCCCGGCTGGCCGCGCAGCAACAGATGGAAGGCCTCCTGGCGCCGCACCGGCCCAAG
GAGCCCGCGTGGTTCCTGGCCACCGTCGGAGTCTCGCCCGACCACCAGGGCAAGGGTCTGGGCAGCGCCG
TCGTGCTCCCCGGAGTGGAGGCGGCCGAGCGCGCCGGGGTGCCCGCCTTCCTGGAGACCTCCGCGCCCCG
CAACCTCCCCTTCTACGAGCGGCTCGGCTTCACCGTCACCGCCGACGTCGAGGTGCCCGAAGGACCGCGC
ACCTGGTGCATGACCCGCAAGCCCGGTGCCGGTTCCGGCGCAACAAACTTCTCTCTGCTGAAACAAGCCG
GAGATGTCGAAGAGAATCCTGGACCGATGTCTAGACTGGACAAGAGCAAAGTCATAAACGGAGCTCTGGA
ATTACTCAATGGTGTCGGTATCGAAGGCCTGACGACAAGGAAACTCGCTCAAAAGCTGGGAGTTGAGCAG
CCTACCCTGTACTGGCACGTGAAGAACAAGCGGGCCCTGCTCGATGCCCTGCCAATCGAGATGCTGGACA
GGCATCATACCCACTTCTGCCCCCTGGAAGGCGAGTCATGGCAAGACTTTCTGCGGAACAACGCCAAGTC
ATACCGCTGTGCTCTCCTCTCACATCGCGACGGGGCTAAAGTGCATCTCGGCACCCGCCCAACAGAGAAA
CAGTACGAAACCCTGGAAAATCAGCTCGCGTTCCTGTGTCAGCAAGGCTTCTCCCTGGAGAACGCACTGT
ACGCTCTGTCCGCCGTGGGCCACTTTACACTGGGCTGCGTATTGGAGGAACAGGAGCATCAAGTAGCAAA
AGAGGAAAGAGAGACACCTACCACCGATTCTATGCCCCCACTTCTGAGACAAGCAATTGAGCTGTTCGAC
CGGCAGGGAGCCGAACCTGCCTTCCTTTTCGGCCTGGAACTAATCATATGTGGCCTGGAGAAACAGCTAA
AGTGCGAAAGCGGCGGGCCGACCGACGCCCTTGACGATTTTGACTTAGACATGCTCCCAGCCGATGCCCT
TGACGACTTTGACCTTGATATGCTGCCTGCTGACGCTCTTGACGATTTTGACCTTGACATGCTCCCCGGG
TAACTCGAGCGCGTTAAGTCGACAATCAACCTCTGGATTACAAAATTTGTGAAAGATTGACTGGTATTCT
TAACTATGTTGCTCCTTTTACGCTATGTGGATACGCTGCTTTAATGCCTTTGTATCATGCTATTGCTTCC
CGTATGGCTTTCATTTTCTCCTCCTTGTATAAATCCTGGTTGCTGTCTCTTTATGAGGAGTTGTGGCCCG
TTGTCAGGCAACGTGGCGTGGTGTGCACTGTGTTTGCTGACGCAACCCCCACTGGTTGGGGCATTGCCAC
CACCTGTCAGCTCCTTTCCGGGACTTTCGCTTTCCCCCTCCCTATTGCCACGGCGGAACTCATCGCCGCC
TGCCTTGCCCGCTGCTGGACAGGGGCTCGGCTGTTGGGCACTGACAATTCCGTGGTGTTGTCGGGGAAAT
CATCGTCCTTTCCTTGGCTGCTCGCCTGTGTTGCCACCTGGATTCTGCGCGGGACGTCCTTCTGCTACGT
CCCTTCGGCCCTCAATCCAGCGGACCTTCCTTCCCGCGGCCTGCTGCCGGCTCTGCGGCCTCTTCCGCGT
CTTCGCCTTCGCCCTCAGACGAGTCGGATCTCCCTTTGGGCCGCCTCCCCGCGTCGACTTTAAGACCAAT
GACTTACAAGGCAGCTGTAGATCTTAGCCACTTTTTAAAAGAAAAGGGGGGACTGGAAGGGCTAATTCAC
TCCCAACGAAGACAAGATCTGCTTTTTGCTTGTACTGGGTCTCTCTGGTTAGACCAGATCTGAGCCTGGG
AGCTCTCTGGCTAACTAGGGAACCCACTGCTTAAGCCTCAATAAAGCTTGCCTTGAGTGCTTCAAGTAGT
GTGTGCCCGTCTGTTGTGTGACTCTGGTAACTAGAGATCCCTCAGACCCTTTTAGTCAGTGTGGAAAATC
TCTAGCAGGGCCCGTTTAAACCCGCTGATCAGCCTCGACTGTGCCTTCTAGTTGCCAGCCATCTGTTGTT
TGCCCCTCCCCCGTGCCTTCCTTGACCCTGGAAGGTGCCACTCCCACTGTCCTTTCCTAATAAAATGAGG
AAATTGCATCGCATTGTCTGAGTAGGTGTCATTCTATTCTGGGGGGTGGGGTGGGGCAGGACAGCAAGGG
GGAGGATTGGGAAGACAATAGCAGGCATGCTGGGGATGCGGTGGGCTCTATGGCTTCTGAGGCGGAAAGA
ACCAGCTGGGGCTCTAGGGGGTATCCCC
[124 nt withheld, positions 11159-11282]
C
[91 nt withheld, positions 11284-11374]
A
[49 nt withheld, positions 11376-11424]
CCTTTGACGTTGGAGTCCACGTTCTTT
[37 nt withheld, positions 11452-11488]
ACCCTATCTCGGTCTATTCTTTTGATTTATAAGGGATTTTGCCGATTTCGGCCTATTGGTTAAAAAATGA
GCTGATTTAACAAAAATTTAACGCGAATTAATTCTGTGGAATGTGTGTCAGTTAGGGTGTGGAAAGTCCC
CAGGCTCCCCAGCAGGCAGAAGTATGCAAAGCATGCATCTCAATTAGTCAGCAACCAGGTGTGGAAAGTC
CCCAGGCTCCCCAGCAGGCAGAAGTATGCAAAGCATGCATCTCAATTAGTCAGCAACCATAGTCCCGCCC
CTAACTCCGCCCATCCCGCCCCTAACTCCGCCCAGTTCCGCCCATTCTCCGCCCCATGGCTGACTAATTT
TTTTTATTTATGCAGAGGCCGAGGCCGCCTCTGCCTCTGAGCTATTCCAGAAGTAGTGAGGAGGCTTTTT
TGGAGGCCTAGGCTTTTGCAAAAAGCTCCCGGGAGCTTGTATATCCATTTTCGGATCTGATCAGCACGTG
TTGACAATTAATCATCGGCATAGTATATCGGCATAGTATAATACGACAAGGTGAGGAACTAAACCATGGC
CAAGTTGACCAGTGCCGTTCCGGTGCTCACCGCGCGCGACGTCGCCGGAGCGGTCGAGTTCTGGACCGAC
CGGCTCGGGTTCTCCCGGGACTTCGTGGAGGACGACTTCGCCGGTGTGGTCCGGGACGACGTGACCCTGT
TCATCAGCGCGGTCCAGGACCAGGTGGTGCCGGACAACACCCTGGCCTGGGTGTGGGTGCGCGGCCTGGA
CGAGCTGTACGCCGAGTGGTCGGAGGTCGTGTCCACGAACTTCCGGGACGCCTCCGGGCCGGCCATGACC
GAGATCGGCGAGCAGCCGTGGGGGCGGGAGTTCGCCCTGCGCGACCCGGCCGGCAACTGCGTGCACTTCG
TGGCCGAGGAGCAGGACTGACACGTGCTACGAGATTTCGATTCCACCGCCGCCTTCTATGAAAGGTTGGG
CTTCGGAATCGTTTTCCGGGACGCCGGCTGGATGATCCTCCAGCGCGGGGATCTCATGCTGGAGTTCTTC
GCCCACCCCAACTTGTTTATTGCAGCTTATAATGGTTACAAATAAAGCAATAGCATCACAAATTTCACAA
ATAAAGCATTTTTTTCACTGCATTCTAGTTGTGGTTTGTCCAAACTCATCAATGTATCTTATCATGTCTG
TATACCGTCGACCTCTAGCTAGAGCTTGGCGTAATCATGGTCATAGCTGTTTCCTGTGTGAAATTGTTAT
CCGCTCACAATTCCACACAACATACGAGCCGGAAGCATAAAGTGTAAAGCCTGGGGTGCCTAATGAGTGA
GCTAACTCACATTAATTGCGTTGCGCTCACTGCCCGCTTTCCAGTCGGGAAACCTGTCGTGCCAGCTGCA
TTAATGAATCGGCCAACGCGCGGGGAGAGGCGGTTTGCGTATTGGGCGCTCTTCCGCTTCCTCGCTCACT
GACTCGCTGCGCTCGGTCGTTCGGCTGCGGCGAGCGGTATCAGCTCACTCAAAGGCGGTAATACGGTTAT
CCACAGAATCAGGGGATAACGCAGGAAAGAACATGTGAGCAAAAGGCCAGCAAAAGGCCAGGAACCGTAA
AAAGGCCGCGTTGCTGGCGTTTTTCCATAGGCTCCGCCCCCCTGACGAGCATCACAAAAATCGACGCTCA
AGTCAGAGGTGGCGAAACCCGACAGGACTATAAAGATACCAGGCGTTTCCCCCTGGAAGCTCCCTCGTGC
GCTCTCCTGTTCCGACCCTGCCGCTTACCGGATACCTGTCCGCCTTTCTCCCTTCGGGAAGCGTGGCGCT
TTCTCATAGCTCACGCTGTAGGTATCTCAGTTCGGTGTAGGTCGTTCGCTCCAAGCTGGGCTGTGTGCAC
GAACCCCCCGTTCAGCCCGACCGCTGCGCCTTATCCGGTAACTATCGTCTTGAGTCCAACCCGGTAAGAC
ACGACTTATCGCCACTGGCAGCAGCCACTGGTAACAGGATTAGCAGAGCGAGGTATGTAGGCGGTGCTAC
AGAGTTCTTGAAGTGGTGGCCTAACTACGGCTACACTAGAAGAACAGTATTTGGTATCTGCGCTCTGCTG
AAGCCAGTTACCTTCGGAAAAAGAGTTGGTAGCTCTTGATCCGGCAAACAAACCACCGCTGGTAGCGGTG
GTTTTTTTGTTTGCAAGCAGCAGATTACGCGCAGAAAAAAAGGATCTCAAGAAGATCCTTTGATCTTTTC
TACGGGGTCTGACGCTCAGTGGAACGAAAACTCACGTTAAGGGATTTTGGTCATGAGATTATCAAAAAGG
ATCTTCACCTAGATCCTTTTAAATTAAAAATGAAGTTTTAAATCAATCTAAAGTATATATGAGTAAACTT
GGTCTGACAGTTACCAATGCTTAATCAGTGAGGCACCTATCTCAGCGATCTGTCTATTTCGTTCATCCAT
AGTTGCCTGACTCCCCGTCGTGTAGATAACTACGATACGGGAGGGCTTACCATCTGGCCCCAGTGCTGCA
ATGATACCGCGAGACCCACGCTCACCGGCTCCAGATTTATCAGCAATAAACCAGCCAGCCGGAAGGGCCG
AGCGCAGAAGTGGTCCTGCAACTTTATCCGCCTCCATCCAGTCTATTAATTGTTGCCGGGAAGCTAGAGT
AAGTAGTTCGCCAGTTAATAGTTTGCGCAACGTTGTTGCCATTGCTACAGGCATCGTGGTGTCACGCTCG
TCGTTTGGTATGGCTTCATTCAGCTCCGGTTCCCAACGATCAAGGCGAGTTACATGATCCCCCATGTTGT
GCAAAAAAGCGGTTAGCTCCTTCGGTCCTCCGATCGTTGTCAGAAGTAAGTTGGCCGCAGTGTTATCACT
CATGGTTATGGCAGCACTGCATAATTCTCTTACTGTCATGCCATCCGTAAGATGCTTTTCTGTGACTGGT
GAGTACTCAACCAAGTCATTCTGAGAATAGTGTATGCGGCGACCGAGTTGCTCTTGCCCGGCGTCAATAC
GGGATAATACCGCGCCACATAGCAGAACTTTAAAAGTGCTCATCATTGGAAAACGTTCTTCGGGGCGAAA
ACTCTCAAGGATCTTACCGCTGTTGAGATCCAGTTCGATGTAACCCACTCGTGCACCCAACTGATCTTCA
GCATCTTTTACTTTCACCAGCGTTTCTGGGTGAGCAAAAACAGGAAGGCAAAATGCCGCAAAAAAGGGAA
TAAGGGCGACACGGAAATGTTGAATACTCATACTCTTCCTTTTTCAATATTATTGAAGCATTTATCAGGG
TTATTGTCTCATGAGCGGATACATATTTGAATGTATTTAGAAAAATAAACAAATAGGGGTTCCGCGCACA
TTTCCCCGAAAAGTGCCACCTGAC
